>Addgene plasmid #105766 | pD765 HMGCR 3'UTR | addgene full sequence | sequence record 203168 | Addgene NGS Result
GCCTTTTGCTCACATGGCTCGACAGATCTGCGCAGCACCATGGCCTGAAATAACCTCTGAAAGAGGAACT
TGGTTAGGTACCTTCTGAGGCGGAAAGAACCAGCTGTGGAATGTGTGTCAGTTAGGGTGTGGAAAGTCCC
CAGGCTCCCCAGCAGGCAGAAGTATGCAAAGCATGCATCTCAATTAGTCAGCAACCAGGTGTGGAAAGTC
CCCAGGCTCCCCAGCAGGCAGAAGTATGCAAAGCATGCATCTCAATTAGTCAGCAACCATAGTCCCGCCC
CTAACTCCGCCCATCCCGCCCCTAACTCCGCCCAGTTCCGCCCATTCTCCGCCCCATGGCTGACTAATTT
TTTTTATTTATGCAGAGGCCGAGGCCGCCTCGGCCTCTGAGCTATTCCAGAAGTAGTGAGGAGGCTTTTT
TGGAGGCCTAGGCTTTTGCAAAAAGCTTGATTCTTCTGACACAACAGTCTCGAACTTAAGCTGCAGAAGT
TGGTCGTGAGGCACTGGGCAGGTAAGTATCAAGGTTACAAGACAGGTTTAAGGAGACCAATAGAAACTGG
GCTTGTCGAGACAGAGAAGACTCTTGCGTTTCTGATAGGCACCTATTGGTCTTACTGACATCCACTTTGC
CTTTCTCTCCACAGGTGTCCACTCCCAGTTCAATTACAGCTCTTAAGGCTAGAGTACTTAATACGACTCA
CTATAGGCTAGCCACCATGGCTTCCAAGGTGTACGACCCCGAGCAACGCAAACGCATGATCACTGGGCCT
CAGTGGTGGGCTCGCTGCAAGCAAATGAACGTGCTGGACTCCTTCATCAACTACTATGATTCCGAGAAGC
ACGCCGAGAACGCCGTGATTTTTCTGCATGGTAACGCTGCCTCCAGCTACCTGTGGAGGCACGTCGTGCC
TCACATCGAGCCCGTGGCTAGATGCATCATCCCTGATCTGATCGGAATGGGTAAGTCCGGCAAGAGCGGG
AATGGCTCATATCGCCTCCTGGATCACTACAAGTACCTCACCGCTTGGTTCGAGCTGCTGAACCTTCCAA
AGAAAATCATCTTTGTGGGCCACGACTGGGGGGCTTGTCTGGCCTTTCACTACTCCTACGAGCACCAAGA
CAAGATCAAGGCCATCGTCCATGCTGAGAGTGTCGTGGACGTGATCGAGTCCTGGGACGAGTGGCCTGAC
ATCGAGGAGGATATCGCCCTGATCAAGAGCGAAGAGGGCGAGAAAATGGTGCTTGAGAATAACTTCTTCG
TCGAGACCATGCTCCCAAGCAAGATCATGCGGAAACTGGAGCCTGAGGAGTTCGCTGCCTACCTGGAGCC
ATTCAAGGAGAAGGGCGAGGTTAGACGGCCTACCCTCTCCTGGCCTCGCGAGATCCCTCTCGTTAAGGGA
GGCAAGCCCGACGTCGTCCAGATTGTCCGCAACTACAACGCCTACCTTCGGGCCAGCGACGATCTGCCTA
AGATGTTCATCGAGTCCGACCCTGGGTTCTTTTCCAACGCTATTGTCGAGGGAGCTAAGAAGTTCCCTAA
CACCGAGTTCGTGAAGGTGAAGGGCCTCCACTTCAGCCAGGAGGACGCTCCAGATGAAATGGGTAAGTAC
ATCAAGAGCTTCGTGGAGCGCGTGCTGAAGAACGAGCAGTAATTCTAGGCGATCGCTCGAGCCCGGGAAT
TCGTTTATCACAAGTTTGTACAAAAAAGTTGGCATAGCCCGACAGTTCTGAACTGGAACATGGGCATTGG
GTTCTAAAGGACTAACATAAAATCTGTGAATTAAAAAAGCTCAATGCATTGTCTTGTGGAGGATGAATAG
ATGTGATCACTGAGACAGCCACTTGGTTTTTGGCTCTTTCAGAGAGGTCTCAGGTTCTTTCCATGCAGAC
TCCTCAGATCTGAACACAGTTTAGTGCTTTACATGCTGTGCTCTTTGAAGAGATTTCAACAAGAATATTG
TATGTTAAAGCATCAGAGATGGTAATCTACAGCTCACCTCTGAAGGCAAATATAAGCTGGGAAAAAAGTT
TTGATGAAATTCTTGAAGTTCATGGTGATCAGTGCAATTGACCTTCTCCCTCACTCCTGCCAGTTGAAAA
TGGATTTTTAAATTATACTGTAGCTGATGAAACTCCTGATTTTGTAGTTAATTTATTAAGTCTGGGATGT
AGAACTTCAAGAAGTAAGAGCTAAGTTCTAAGTTCATGTTTGTAAATTAATACTTCATTTGGTGCTGGTC
TATTTTGATTTTGGGGGGTAATCAGCATTATTCTTCAGAAGGGGACCTGTTTTCTTCAAGGGAAGAAACA
CTCTTATTCCCAAACTACAGAATAATGTGTTAAACATGCTAAATAGTTCTATCAGGAAAACAAATCACTG
TATTTATCTCCGCAGGCTATTTGTTCAGAGAGGCCTTTTGTTTAAATATAAATGTTTAAATATAAATGTT
TGTCTGGATTGGCTATAACATGTCTTTCAGCATTAGGCTTTTAAGAAACACAGGGTTTTGTATTCTTTAC
TAAAGATATCAGAGCTCTTAATGTTGCTTAGATGAGGGTGACTGTCAAGTACAAGCAAGACTGGGACCTT
AGAAATCATTGTAGAAACACAGTTTTGAAAGAAAAATACCATGTCTCTAAGCCAACTTTAATTGCTTAAA
AGACATTTTTATTTAGTTGAAAAATCTAGTTTTTTTTGTAAACTGTATCAAATCTGTATATGTTGTAATA
AAACTTATGCTAGTTTATTGGAAGTGTTCAAGAAATAAAAATCAACTTGTGTACTGATAAAATACTCTAG
CCTGGGCCAGAGAAGATAATGTTCTTTAATGTTGTCCAGGAAACCCTGGCTTGCTTGCCGAGCCTAATGA
AAGGGAAAGTCAGCTTTCAGAGCCAGTGAAGGAGCCACGTGAATGGCCCTAGAACTGTGCCTAGTTCCTG
TGGCCAGGAGGTTGGTGACTGAAACATTCACACAGGGCTCTTTGATGGACCCACGAACGCTCTTAGCTTT
CTCAGGGGGTCAGCAGAGTTATTGAATCTTAATTTTTTTTAATGTACAAGTTTTGTATAAATAATAAAGA
ACTCCTTATTTTGTATTACATCTAATGCTTCAAGTGTTGCTCTTGGAAAGCTGATGATGTCTCTTGTAGA
AGATGGACTCTGAAAAACATTCCAGGAAACCATGGCAGCATGGAGAGCCTCTTAGTGATTGTGTCTGCAT
TGTTATTGTGGAAGATTTACCTTTTCTGTTGTACGTAAAGCTTAAATTGCTTTTGTTGTGACTTTTTAGC
CAGTGACTTTTTCTGAGCTTTTCATGGAAGTGGCAGTGAAAAATATGTTGAGTGTTCATTTTAGTGACTG
TAATTAATATCTTGCTGGATTAATGTTTTGTACAATTACTAAATTGTATACATTTTGTTATAGAATACTT
TTTTCTAGTTTCAGTAAATAATGAAAAGGAAGTTAATACCAATAATCAACTTTCTTGTACAAAGTGGTGA
TAAACCTAGAGCGGCCGCTGGCCGCAATAAAATATCTTTATTTTCATTACATCTGTGTGTTGGTTTTTTG
TGTGAGGATCTAAATGAGTCTTCGGACCTCGCGGGGGCCGCTTAAGCGGTGGTTAGGGTTTGTCTGACGC
GGGGGGAGGGGGAAGGAACGAAACACTCTCATTCGGAGGCGGCTCGGGGTTTGGTCTTGGTGGCCACGGG
CACGCAGAAGAGCGCCGCGATCCTCTTAAGCACCCCCCCGCCCTCCGTGGAGGCGGGGGTTTGGTCGGCG
GGTGGTAACTGGCGGGCCGCTGACTCGGGCGGGTCGCGCGCCCCAGAGTGTGACCTTTTCGGTCTGCTCG
CAGACCCCCGGGCGGCGCCGCCGCGGCGGCGACGGGCTCGCTGGGTCCTAGGCTCCATGGGGACCGTATA
CGTGGACAGGCTCTGGAGCATCCGCACGACTGCGGTGATATTACCGGAGACCTTCTGCGGGACGAGCCGG
GTCACGCGGCTGACGCGGAGCGTCCGTTGGGCGACAAACACCAGGACGGGGCACAGGTACACTATCTTGT
CACCCGGAGGCGCGAGGGACTGCAGGAGCTTCAGGGAGTGGCGCAGCTGCTTCATCCCCGTGGCCCGTTG
CTCGCGTTTGCTGGCGGTGTCCCCGGAAGAAATATATTTGCATGTCTTTAGTTCTATGATGACACAAACC
CCGCCCAGCGTCTTGTCATTGGCGAATTCGAACACGCAGATGCAGTCGGGGCGGCGCGGTCCCAGGTCCA
CTTCGCATATTAAGGTGACGCGTGTGGCCTCGAACACCGAGCGACCCTGCAGCGACCCGCTTAAAAGCTT
GGCATTCCGGTACTGTTGGTAAAGCCACCATGGCCGATGCTAAGAACATTAAGAAGGGCCCTGCTCCCTT
CTACCCTCTGGAGGATGGCACCGCTGGCGAGCAGCTGCACAAGGCCATGAAGAGGTATGCCCTGGTGCCT
GGCACCATTGCCTTCACCGATGCCCACATTGAGGTGGACATCACCTATGCCGAGTACTTCGAGATGTCTG
TGCGCCTGGCCGAGGCCATGAAGAGGTACGGCCTGAACACCAACCACCGCATCGTGGTGTGCTCTGAGAA
CTCTCTGCAGTTCTTCATGCCAGTGCTGGGCGCCCTGTTCATCGGAGTGGCCGTGGCCCCTGCTAACGAC
ATTTACAACGAGCGCGAGCTGCTGAACAGCATGGGCATTTCTCAGCCTACCGTGGTGTTCGTGTCTAAGA
AGGGCCTGCAGAAGATCCTGAACGTGCAGAAGAAGCTGCCTATCATCCAGAAGATCATCATCATGGACTC
TAAGACCGACTACCAGGGCTTCCAGAGCATGTACACATTCGTGACATCTCATCTGCCTCCTGGCTTCAAC
GAGTACGACTTCGTGCCAGAGTCTTTCGACAGGGACAAAACCATTGCCCTGATCATGAACAGCTCTGGGT
CTACCGGCCTGCCTAAGGGCGTGGCCCTGCCTCATCGCACCGCCTGTGTGCGCTTCTCTCACGCCCGCGA
CCCTATTTTCGGCAACCAGATCATCCCCGACACCGCTATTCTGAGCGTGGTGCCATTCCACCACGGCTTC
GGCATGTTCACCACCCTGGGCTACCTGATTTGCGGCTTTCGGGTGGTGCTGATGTACCGCTTCGAGGAGG
AGCTGTTCCTGCGCAGCCTGCAAGACTACAAAATTCAGTCTGCCCTGCTGGTGCCAACCCTGTTCAGCTT
CTTCGCTAAGAGCACCCTGATCGACAAGTACGACCTGTCTAACCTGCACGAGATTGCCTCTGGCGGCGCC
CCACTGTCTAAGGAGGTGGGCGAAGCCGTGGCCAAGCGCTTTCATCTGCCAGGCATCCGCCAGGGCTACG
GCCTGACCGAGACAACCAGCGCCATTCTGATTACCCCAGAGGGCGACGACAAGCCTGGCGCCGTGGGCAA
GGTGGTGCCATTCTTCGAGGCCAAGGTGGTGGACCTGGACACCGGCAAGACCCTGGGAGTGAACCAGCGC
GGCGAGCTGTGTGTGCGCGGCCCTATGATTATGTCCGGCTACGTGAATAACCCTGAGGCCACAAACGCCC
TGATCGACAAGGACGGCTGGCTGCACTCTGGCGACATTGCCTACTGGGACGAGGACGAGCACTTCTTCAT
CGTGGACCGCCTGAAGTCTCTGATCAAGTACAAGGGCTACCAGGTGGCCCCAGCCGAGCTGGAGTCTATC
CTGCTGCAGCACCCTAACATTTTCGACGCCGGAGTGGCCGGCCTGCCCGACGACGATGCCGGCGAGCTGC
CTGCCGCCGTCGTCGTGCTGGAACACGGCAAGACCATGACCGAGAAGGAGATCGTGGACTATGTGGCCAG
CCAGGTGACAACCGCCAAGAAGCTGCGCGGCGGAGTGGTGTTCGTGGACGAGGTGCCCAAGGGCCTGACC
GGCAAGCTGGACGCCCGCAAGATCCGCGAGATCCTGATCAAGGCTAAGAAAGGCGGCAAGATCGCCGTGT
AATAATTCTAGAGTCGGGGCGGCCGGCCGCTTCGAGCAGACATGATAAGATACATTGATGAGTTTGGACA
AACCACAACTAGAATGCAGTGAAAAAAATGCTTTATTTGTGAAATTTGTGATGCTATTGCTTTATTTGTA
ACCATTATAAGCTGCAATAAACAAGTTAACAACAACAATTGCATTCATTTTATGTTTCAGGTTCAGGGGG
AGGTGTGGGAGGTTTTTTAAAGCAAGTAAAACCTCTACAAATGTGGTAAAATCGATAAGGATCCAGGTGG
CACTTTTCGGGGAAATGTGCGCGGAACCCCTATTTGTTTATTTTTCTAAATACATTCAAATATGTATCCG
CTCATGAGACAATAACCCTGATAAATGCTTCAATAATATTGAAAAAGGAAGAGTATGAGTATTCAACATT
TCCGTGTCGCCCTTATTCCCTTTTTTGCGGCATTTTGCCTTCCTGTTTTTGCTCACCCAGAAACGCTGGT
GAAAGTAAAAGATGCTGAAGATCAGTTGGGTGCACGAGTGGGTTACATCGAACTGGATCTCAACAGCGGT
AAGATCCTTGAGAGTTTTCGCCCCGAAGAACGTTTTCCAATGATGAGCACTTTTAAAGTTCTGCTATGTG
GCGCGGTATTATCCCGTATTGACGCCGGGCAAGAGCAACTCGGTCGCCGCATACACTATTCTCAGAATGA
CTTGGTTGAGTACTCACCAGTCACAGAAAAGCATCTTACGGATGGCATGACAGTAAGAGAATTATGCAGT
GCTGCCATAACCATGAGTGATAACACTGCGGCCAACTTACTTCTGACAACGATCGGAGGACCGAAGGAGC
TAACCGCTTTTTTGCACAACATGGGGGATCATGTAACTCGCCTTGATCGTTGGGAACCGGAGCTGAATGA
AGCCATACCAAACGACGAGCGTGACACCACGATGCCTGTAGCAATGGCAACAACGTTGCGCAAACTATTA
ACTGGCGAACTACTTACTCTAGCTTCCCGGCAACAATTAATAGACTGGATGGAGGCGGATAAAGTTGCAG
GACCACTTCTGCGCTCGGCCCTTCCGGCTGGCTGGTTTATTGCTGATAAATCTGGAGCCGGTGAGCGTGG
GTCTCGCGGTATCATTGCAGCACTGGGGCCAGATGGTAAGCCCTCCCGTATCGTAGTTATCTACACGACG
GGGAGTCAGGCAACTATGGATGAACGAAATAGACAGATCGCTGAGATAGGTGCCTCACTGATTAAGCATT
GGTAACTGTCAGACCAAGTTTACTCATATATACTTTAGATTGATTTAAAACTTCATTTTTAATTTAAAAG
GATCTAGGTGAAGATCCTTTTTGATAATCTCATGACCAAAATCCCTTAACGTGAGTTTTCGTTCCACTGA
GCGTCAGACCCCGTAGAAAAGATCAAAGGATCTTCTTGAGATCCTTTTTTTCTGCGCGTAATCTGCTGCT
TGCAAACAAAAAAACCACCGCTACCAGCGGTGGTTTGTTTGCCGGATCAAGAGCTACCAACTCTTTTTCC
GAAGGTAACTGGCTTCAGCAGAGCGCAGATACCAAATACTGTTCTTCTAGTGTAGCCGTAGTTAGGCCAC
CACTTCAAGAACTCTGTAGCACCGCCTACATACCTCGCTCTGCTAATCCTGTTACCAGTGGCTGCTGCCA
GTGGCGATAAGTCGTGTCTTACCGGGTTGGACTCAAGACGATAGTTACCGGATAAGGCGCAGCGGTCGGG
CTGAACGGGGGGTTCGTGCACACAGCCCAGCTTGGAGCGAACGACCTACACCGAACTGAGATACCTACAG
CGTGAGCTATGAGAAAGCGCCACGCTTCCCGAAGGGAGAAAGGCGGACAGGTATCCGGTAAGCGGCAGGG
TCGGAACAGGAGAGCGCACGAGGGAGCTTCCAGGGGGAAACGCCTGGTATCTTTATAGTCCTGTCGGGTT
TCGCCACCTCTGACTTGAGCGTCGATTTTTGTGATGCTCGTCAGGGGGGCGGAGCCTATGGAAAAACGCC
AGCAACGCGGCCTTTTTACGGTTCCTGGCCTTTTGCTG
Features (pLannotate 1.2.2; 14 found; start..end, strand, type, name):
     85..442     +  promoter       SV40 promoter: SV40 enhancer and early promoter
    512..644     +  intron         chimeric intron: chimera between introns from human β-globin and immunoglobulin heavy chain genes
    689..707     +  promoter       T7 promoter: promoter for bacteriophage T7 RNA polymerase
    717..1652    +  CDS            hRluc: Renilla luciferase human codon-optimized
   1691..1708    +  protein_bind   attB1 (fragment): mutant version of attB; core recombination site for the Gateway® BP reaction BP Clonase™
   3480..3497    -  protein_bind   attB2 (fragment): mutant version of attB; core recombination site for the Gateway® BP reaction BP Clonase™
   3526..3574    +  polyA_signal   poly(A) signal: synthetic polyadenylation signal
   3583..4334    +  promoter       HSV TK promoter: herpes simplex virus thymidine kinase promoter
   4370..6022    +  CDS            luciferase: firefly luciferase; luc+; enhanced luc+ version of the luciferase gene AAS38485.1 42718124.0
   6066..6187    -  polyA_signal   SV40 poly(A) signal: SV40 polyadenylation signal
   6210..6278    -  CDS            large T antigen (fragment): large T antigen from SV40 (simian virus 40)
   6320..6424    +  promoter       AmpR promoter: bla
   6425..7285    +  CDS            AmpR: β-lactamase; bla; confers resistance to ampicillin, carbenicillin, and related antibiotics
   7456..8044    +  rep_origin     ori: high-copy-number ColE1/pMB1/pBR322/pUC origin of replication
