[The description below was written by a language model from this plasmid's Addgene catalogue record and pLannotate feature annotations shown in this document.]
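Description:
pD765 HMGCR 3'UTR is a dual-luciferase reporter plasmid built on pDEST 765, a Gateway-adapted derivative of the Promega psiCHECK-2 backbone, and is intended for transfection into mammalian cells. It is propagated in E. coli as a high-copy plasmid through a ColE1/pUC-type origin of replication and is selected with ampicillin via the β-lactamase gene and its native promoter.

The construct carries two independent reporter units. In the first, the SV40 enhancer/early promoter, followed by a chimeric β-globin/immunoglobulin intron that improves expression, drives human codon-optimized Renilla luciferase. A T7 promoter sits just upstream of the coding sequence, which would permit in vitro transcription. Immediately downstream of the Renilla stop codon, the human HMGCR 3'UTR (recorded as unmutated) was inserted by Gateway recombination. It lies between the attB1 and attB2 site remnants, in an interval of roughly 1.8 kb in the feature table, and is followed by a synthetic polyadenylation signal. The Renilla transcript therefore carries the HMGCR 3'UTR, so microRNA binding to that region lowers Renilla output. The second unit uses the HSV thymidine kinase promoter to express firefly luciferase (luc+), terminated by an SV40 poly(A) signal. It serves as an internal control on the same plasmid for normalizing transfection efficiency. The small large T antigen fragment annotated nearby is likely just part of the SV40 poly(A) region rather than a functional element.

The plasmid is used to validate candidate microRNAs that target the HMGCR 3'UTR. The associated work concerns viral microRNAs and their host gene targets.
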