Addgene plasmid #105766: pD765 HMGCR 3'UTR
Purpose: Encodes the 3'UTR of relevant gene for validation of miRNAs targeting the 3'UTR in a dual luciferase assay
Depositing lab: Joseph Ziegelbauer. Publication: Viral microRNAs Target a Gene Network, Inhibit STAT Activation, and Suppress Interferon Responses. Ramalingam D, Ziegelbauer JM. Sci Rep. 2017 Jan 19;7:40813. doi: 10.1038/srep40813. PubMed 28102325.
Backbone
  Vector backbone: pDEST 765
  Backbone manufacturer: Promega, psiCheck2
  Vector type: Luciferase
Growth in bacteria
  Bacterial resistance: Ampicillin, 100 μg/mL
  Growth temperature: 37°C
  Growth strain: DH5alpha
  Copy number: High Copy
Gene/Insert
  Gene/Insert name: HMGCR 3'UTR
  Species: H. sapiens (human)
  Mutation: None
  Entrez Gene: HMGCR (a.k.a. LDLCQ3, LGMDR28, MYPLG)
  Cloning method: Gateway Cloning
Terms and licenses: Academic/Nonprofit Terms; Industry Terms: Not Available to Industry
Depositor comments: 3'UTR clones downstream of Renilla luciferase reporter gene
How to cite: pD765 HMGCR 3'UTR was a gift from Joseph Ziegelbauer (Addgene plasmid # 105766 ; http://n2t.net/addgene:105766 ; RRID:Addgene_105766)
