>Addgene plasmid #105766 | pD765 HMGCR 3'UTR | addgene partial sequence | sequence record 200283 | backbone
AGATCTGCGCAGCACCATGGCCTGAAATAACCTCTGAAAGAGGAACTTGGTTAGGTACCTTCTGAGGCGG
AAAGAACCAGCTGTGGAATGTGTGTCAGTTAGGGTGTGGAAAGTCCCCAGGCTCCCCAGCAGGCAGAAGT
ATGCAAAGCATGCATCTCAATTAGTCAGCAACCAGGTGTGGAAAGTCCCCAGGCTCCCCAGCAGGCAGAA
GTATGCAAAGCATGCATCTCAATTAGTCAGCAACCATAGTCCCGCCCCTAACTCCGCCCATCCCGCCCCT
AACTCCGCCCAGTTCCGCCCATTCTCCGCCCCATGGCTGACTAATTTTTTTTATTTATGCAGAGGCCGAG
GCCGCCTCGGCCTCTGAGCTATTCCAGAAGTAGTGAGGAGGCTTTTTTGGAGGCCTAGGCTTTTGCAAAA
AGCTTGATTCTTCTGACACAACAGTCTCGAACTTAAGCTGCAGAAGTTGGTCGTGAGGCACTGGGCAGGT
AAGTATCAAGGTTACAAGACAGGTTTAAGGAGACCAATAGAAACTGGGCTTGTCGAGACAGAGAAGACTC
TTGCGTTTCTGATAGGCACCTATTGGTCTTACTGACATCCACTTTGCCTTTCTCTCCACAGGTGTCCACT
CCCAGTTCAATTACAGCTCTTAAGGCTAGAGTACTTAATACGACTCACTATAGGCTAGCCACCATGGCTT
CCAAGGTGTACGACCCCGAGCAACGCAAACGCATGATCACTGGGCCTCAGTGGTGGGCTCGCTGCAAGCA
AATGAACGTGCTGGACTCCTTCATCAACTACTATGATTCCGAGAAGCACGCCGAGAACGCCGTGATTTTT
CTGCATGGTAACGCTGCCTCCAGCTACCTGTGGAGGCACGTCGTGCCTCACATCGAGCCCGTGGCTAGAT
GCATCATCCCTGATCTGATCGGAATGGGTAAGTCCGGCAAGAGCGGGAATGGCTCATATCGCCTCCTGGA
TCACTACAAGTACCTCACCGCTTGGTTCGAGCTGCTGAACCTTCCAAAGAAAATCATCTTTGTGGGCCAC
GACTGGGGGGCTTGTCTGGCCTTTCACTACTCCTACGAGCACCAAGACAAGATCAAGGCCATCGTCCATG
CTGAGAGTGTCGTGGACGTGATCGAGTCCTGGGACGAGTGGCCTGACATCGAGGAGGATATCGCCCTGAT
CAAGAGCGAAGAGGGCGAGAAAATGGTGCTTGAGAATAACTTCTTCGTCGAGACCATGCTCCCAAGCAAG
ATCATGCGGAAACTGGAGCCTGAGGAGTTCGCTGCCTACCTGGAGCCATTCAAGGAGAAGGGCGAGGTTA
GACGGCCTACCCTCTCCTGGCCTCGCGAGATCCCTCTCGTTAAGGGAGGCAAGCCCGACGTCGTCCAGAT
TGTCCGCAACTACAACGCCTACCTTCGGGCCAGCGACGATCTGCCTAAGATGTTCATCGAGTCCGACCCT
GGGTTCTTTTCCAACGCTATTGTCGAGGGAGCTAAGAAGTTCCCTAACACCGAGTTCGTGAAGGTGAAGG
GCCTCCACTTCAGCCAGGAGGACGCTCCAGATGAAATGGGTAAGTACATCAAGAGCTTCGTGGAGCGCGT
GCTGAAGAACGAGCAGTAATTCTAGGCGATCGCTCGAGCCCGGGAATTCGTTTATCACAAGTTTGTACAA
AAAAGTTGGCNNNNNNNNNNNCCAACTTTCTTGTACAAAGTGGTGATAAACCTAGAGCGGCCGCTGGCCG
CAATAAAATATCTTTATTTTCATTACATCTGTGTGTTGGTTTTTTGTGTGAGGATCTAAATGAGTCTTCG
GACCTCGCGGGGGCCGCTTAAGCGGTGGTTAGGGTTTGTCTGACGCGGGGGGAGGGGGAAGGAACGAAAC
ACTCTCATTCGGAGGCGGCTCGGGGTTTGGTCTTGGTGGCCACGGGCACGCAGAAGAGCGCCGCGATCCT
CTTAAGCACCCCCCCGCCCTCCGTGGAGGCGGGGGTTTGGTCGGCGGGTGGTAACTGGCGGGCCGCTGAC
TCGGGCGGGTCGCGCGCCCCAGAGTGTGACCTTTTCGGTCTGCTCGCAGACCCCCGGGCGGCGCCGCCGC
GGCGGCGACGGGCTCGCTGGGTCCTAGGCTCCATGGGGACCGTATACGTGGACAGGCTCTGGAGCATCCG
CACGACTGCGGTGATATTACCGGAGACCTTCTGCGGGACGAGCCGGGTCACGCGGCTGACGCGGAGCGTC
CGTTGGGCGACAAACACCAGGACGGGGCACAGGTACACTATCTTGTCACCCGGAGGCGCGAGGGACTGCA
GGAGCTTCAGGGAGTGGCGCAGCTGCTTCATCCCCGTGGCCCGTTGCTCGCGTTTGCTGGCGGTGTCCCC
GGAAGAAATATATTTGCATGTCTTTAGTTCTATGATGACACAAACCCCGCCCAGCGTCTTGTCATTGGCG
AATTCGAACACGCAGATGCAGTCGGGGCGGCGCGGTCCCAGGTCCACTTCGCATATTAAGGTGACGCGTG
TGGCCTCGAACACCGAGCGACCCTGCAGCGACCCGCTTAAAAGCTTGGCATTCCGGTACTGTTGGTAAAG
CCACCATGGCCGATGCTAAGAACATTAAGAAGGGCCCTGCTCCCTTCTACCCTCTGGAGGATGGCACCGC
TGGCGAGCAGCTGCACAAGGCCATGAAGAGGTATGCCCTGGTGCCTGGCACCATTGCCTTCACCGATGCC
CACATTGAGGTGGACATCACCTATGCCGAGTACTTCGAGATGTCTGTGCGCCTGGCCGAGGCCATGAAGA
GGTACGGCCTGAACACCAACCACCGCATCGTGGTGTGCTCTGAGAACTCTCTGCAGTTCTTCATGCCAGT
GCTGGGCGCCCTGTTCATCGGAGTGGCCGTGGCCCCTGCTAACGACATTTACAACGAGCGCGAGCTGCTG
AACAGCATGGGCATTTCTCAGCCTACCGTGGTGTTCGTGTCTAAGAAGGGCCTGCAGAAGATCCTGAACG
TGCAGAAGAAGCTGCCTATCATCCAGAAGATCATCATCATGGACTCTAAGACCGACTACCAGGGCTTCCA
GAGCATGTACACATTCGTGACATCTCATCTGCCTCCTGGCTTCAACGAGTACGACTTCGTGCCAGAGTCT
TTCGACAGGGACAAAACCATTGCCCTGATCATGAACAGCTCTGGGTCTACCGGCCTGCCTAAGGGCGTGG
CCCTGCCTCATCGCACCGCCTGTGTGCGCTTCTCTCACGCCCGCGACCCTATTTTCGGCAACCAGATCAT
CCCCGACACCGCTATTCTGAGCGTGGTGCCATTCCACCACGGCTTCGGCATGTTCACCACCCTGGGCTAC
CTGATTTGCGGCTTTCGGGTGGTGCTGATGTACCGCTTCGAGGAGGAGCTGTTCCTGCGCAGCCTGCAAG
ACTACAAAATTCAGTCTGCCCTGCTGGTGCCAACCCTGTTCAGCTTCTTCGCTAAGAGCACCCTGATCGA
CAAGTACGACCTGTCTAACCTGCACGAGATTGCCTCTGGCGGCGCCCCACTGTCTAAGGAGGTGGGCGAA
GCCGTGGCCAAGCGCTTTCATCTGCCAGGCATCCGCCAGGGCTACGGCCTGACCGAGACAACCAGCGCCA
TTCTGATTACCCCAGAGGGCGACGACAAGCCTGGCGCCGTGGGCAAGGTGGTGCCATTCTTCGAGGCCAA
GGTGGTGGACCTGGACACCGGCAAGACCCTGGGAGTGAACCAGCGCGGCGAGCTGTGTGTGCGCGGCCCT
ATGATTATGTCCGGCTACGTGAATAACCCTGAGGCCACAAACGCCCTGATCGACAAGGACGGCTGGCTGC
ACTCTGGCGACATTGCCTACTGGGACGAGGACGAGCACTTCTTCATCGTGGACCGCCTGAAGTCTCTGAT
CAAGTACAAGGGCTACCAGGTGGCCCCAGCCGAGCTGGAGTCTATCCTGCTGCAGCACCCTAACATTTTC
GACGCCGGAGTGGCCGGCCTGCCCGACGACGATGCCGGCGAGCTGCCTGCCGCCGTCGTCGTGCTGGAAC
ACGGCAAGACCATGACCGAGAAGGAGATCGTGGACTATGTGGCCAGCCAGGTGACAACCGCCAAGAAGCT
GCGCGGCGGAGTGGTGTTCGTGGACGAGGTGCCCAAGGGCCTGACCGGCAAGCTGGACGCCCGCAAGATC
CGCGAGATCCTGATCAAGGCTAAGAAAGGCGGCAAGATCGCCGTGTAATAATTCTAGAGTCGGGGCGGCC
GGCCGCTTCGAGCAGACATGATAAGATACATTGATGAGTTTGGACAAACCACAACTAGAATGCAGTGAAA
AAAATGCTTTATTTGTGAAATTTGTGATGCTATTGCTTTATTTGTAACCATTATAAGCTGCAATAAACAA
GTTAACAACAACAATTGCATTCATTTTATGTTTCAGGTTCAGGGGGAGGTGTGGGAGGTTTTTTAAAGCA
AGTAAAACCTCTACAAATGTGGTAAAATCGATAAGGATCCAGGTGGCACTTTTCGGGGAAATGTGCGCGG
AACCCCTATTTGTTTATTTTTCTAAATACATTCAAATATGTATCCGCTCATGAGACAATAACCCTGATAA
ATGCTTCAATAATATTGAAAAAGGAAGAGTATGAGTATTCAACATTTCCGTGTCGCCCTTATTCCCTTTT
TTGCGGCATTTTGCCTTCCTGTTTTTGCTCACCCAGAAACGCTGGTGAAAGTAAAAGATGCTGAAGATCA
GTTGGGTGCACGAGTGGGTTACATCGAACTGGATCTCAACAGCGGTAAGATCCTTGAGAGTTTTCGCCCC
GAAGAACGTTTTCCAATGATGAGCACTTTTAAAGTTCTGCTATGTGGCGCGGTATTATCCCGTATTGACG
CCGGGCAAGAGCAACTCGGTCGCCGCATACACTATTCTCAGAATGACTTGGTTGAGTACTCACCAGTCAC
AGAAAAGCATCTTACGGATGGCATGACAGTAAGAGAATTATGCAGTGCTGCCATAACCATGAGTGATAAC
ACTGCGGCCAACTTACTTCTGACAACGATCGGAGGACCGAAGGAGCTAACCGCTTTTTTGCACAACATGG
GGGATCATGTAACTCGCCTTGATCGTTGGGAACCGGAGCTGAATGAAGCCATACCAAACGACGAGCGTGA
CACCACGATGCCTGTAGCAATGGCAACAACGTTGCGCAAACTATTAACTGGCGAACTACTTACTCTAGCT
TCCCGGCAACAATTAATAGACTGGATGGAGGCGGATAAAGTTGCAGGACCACTTCTGCGCTCGGCCCTTC
CGGCTGGCTGGTTTATTGCTGATAAATCTGGAGCCGGTGAGCGTGGGTCTCGCGGTATCATTGCAGCACT
GGGGCCAGATGGTAAGCCCTCCCGTATCGTAGTTATCTACACGACGGGGAGTCAGGCAACTATGGATGAA
CGAAATAGACAGATCGCTGAGATAGGTGCCTCACTGATTAAGCATTGGTAACTGTCAGACCAAGTTTACT
CATATATACTTTAGATTGATTTAAAACTTCATTTTTAATTTAAAAGGATCTAGGTGAAGATCCTTTTTGA
TAATCTCATGACCAAAATCCCTTAACGTGAGTTTTCGTTCCACTGAGCGTCAGACCCCGTAGAAAAGATC
AAAGGATCTTCTTGAGATCCTTTTTTTCTGCGCGTAATCTGCTGCTTGCAAACAAAAAAACCACCGCTAC
CAGCGGTGGTTTGTTTGCCGGATCAAGAGCTACCAACTCTTTTTCCGAAGGTAACTGGCTTCAGCAGAGC
GCAGATACCAAATACTGTTCTTCTAGTGTAGCCGTAGTTAGGCCACCACTTCAAGAACTCTGTAGCACCG
CCTACATACCTCGCTCTGCTAATCCTGTTACCAGTGGCTGCTGCCAGTGGCGATAAGTCGTGTCTTACCG
GGTTGGACTCAAGACGATAGTTACCGGATAAGGCGCAGCGGTCGGGCTGAACGGGGGGTTCGTGCACACA
GCCCAGCTTGGAGCGAACGACCTACACCGAACTGAGATACCTACAGCGTGAGCTATGAGAAAGCGCCACG
CTTCCCGAAGGGAGAAAGGCGGACAGGTATCCGGTAAGCGGCAGGGTCGGAACAGGAGAGCGCACGAGGG
AGCTTCCAGGGGGAAACGCCTGGTATCTTTATAGTCCTGTCGGGTTTCGCCACCTCTGACTTGAGCGTCG
ATTTTTGTGATGCTCGTCAGGGGGGCGGAGCCTATGGAAAAACGCCAGCAACGCGGCCTTTTTACGGTTC
CTGGCCTTTTGCTGGCCTTTTGCTCACATGGCTCGAC
